>Addgene plasmid #107574 | pXT | addgene full sequence | sequence record 205708 | Addgene NGS Result
CCCGTAGAAAAGATCAAAGGATCTTCTTGAGATCCTTTTTTTCTGCGCGTAATCTGCTGCTTGCAAACAA
AAAAACCACCGCTACCAGCGGTGGTTTGTTTGCCGGATCAAGAGCTACCAACTCTTTTTCCGAAGGTAAC
TGGCTTCAGCAGAGCGCAGATACCAAATACTGTTCTTCTAGTGTAGCCGTAGTTAGGCCACCACTTCAAG
AACTCTGTAGCACCGCCTACATACCTCGCTCTGCTAATCCTGTTACCAGTGGCTGCTGCCAGTGGCGATA
AGTCGTGTCTTACCGGGTTGGACTCAAGACGATAGTTACCGGATAAGGCGCAGCGGTCGGGCTGAACGGG
GGGTTCGTGCACACAGCCCAGCTTGGAGCGAACGACCTACACCGAACTGAGATACCTACAGCGTGAGCTA
TGAGAAAGCGCCACGCTTCCCGAAGGGAGAAAGGCGGACAGGTATCCGGTAAGCGGCAGGGTCGGAACAG
GAGAGCGCACGAGGGAGCTTCCAGGGGGAAACGCCTGGTATCTTTATAGTCCTGTCGGGTTTCGCCACCT
CTGACTTGAGCGTCGATTTTTGTGATGCTCGTCAGGGGGGCGGAGCCTATGGAAAAACGCCAGCAACGCG
GCCTTTTTACGGTTCCTGGCCTTTTGCTGGCCTTTTGCTCACATGTTCTTTCCTGCGTTATCCCCTGATT
CTGTGGATAACCGTATTACCGCCTTTGAGTGAGCTGATACCGCTCGCCGCAGCCGAACGACCGAGCGCAG
CGAGTCAGTGAGCGAGGAAGCGGAAGAGCGCCCAATACGCAAACCGCCTCTCCCCGCGCGTTGGCCGATT
CATTAATGCAGCTGGCACGACAGGTTTCCCGACTGGAAAGCGGGCAGTGAGCGCAACGCAATTAATGTGA
GTTAGCTCACTCATTAGGCACCCCAGGCTTTACACTTTATGCTTCCGGCTCGTATGTTGTGTGGAATTGT
GAGCGGATAACAATTTCACACAGGAAACAGCTATGACCATGATTACGCCAAGCTTAAGGGTGTGGGAGAG
TTGGATTAAAAGGGGGCACAACAGGGACCCCTTATCAACCACAGCAAAGTCCGCTGGCCAGAAGGGCAGA
CACACCTTTTTTCCCCACCCCCTTCAGAACTGGTTTGAACAGACAGGACCCAGAGGCACACGTATCGTCA
ATCTTTCCCTTTTCTCTTCCGACTAGGACCCTTTCCAAGGTGATTACCCAAACCGCAAGATCCACCCATC
TGCGCTGACCCTGGGCGGGCATCCCACACCGCAGATCCACCCCCTCTTCCTCTCAGGTTCAAGTCGTCCT
TGGGCGTGCTCCCTATAGACCATACTGTGGCGGAGTAGGGAGGCAGGCCCCTTCCCCGGCTTTCAATCCC
TTACCGTCCCCCCATCCAGTACTGATCTTTTACTGGCGCCCAATTAGATGCTGGCGGTGCCCTCTTCCTA
TTCTGCTCAGCAACGCGGGCTCCGCGCCTCAAGAGCTTTGTAACCCACCCTCCCGCCTTCTGGCTCCTCT
GTACCCACCCTTCCATTCATTTTTCCATTCATTCATTCATCCTTTTCTCCTCGTCCCTCCTTCATTCATT
CATAGCCCCCTGCCCCGCCCGCCTAGACATTTCATTCATTCATTCATTCATTCATTTCCCGGAGCTCCGC
TAGCTCACGCCCCTCTAGCCGAGGGCCCTACTGCGCAGGTGCAGGCCGGGAGCGACGCTTATCCTCCAAT
CATTGGACTTCCACAGTCCACCAGGCACCCGCCCGCTTCCCCATGAATGAACATTGACGTCAATGGGGCG
GGGCGAGACCACGTGACCCCGCGCGCTCCCCTTTATAAAGCAGCGGTGGCGCGGGCGCTGTCCAGCGTGC
TGAAGCCGGAGCGAGAGCGCTGTTGCTGACCCAGCTGAGCCCAGCTCCTAGGACGCCAGCCCTCGACCAT
CTTTCATACTCCAGCCACGGAACGGAGCCAGGGCAGACGGGTCCGGATTTTCCCCCTGCCCCGACCCTCC
TCTCCACCTCCCGCCGTCGTGACACCGGCTGGTAAATACTCCGCTGTCCATCCCTCTAACCCTCTTCACT
CGTGGGCGTGAAAGGAGGATTTTCTTTCCTTATGGGGTATTGAGAGCATAGCGGTGTGCCCCCGGGAAGG
GTCTTTGGTAAACGGGGAGTCTCTGCTTCTCTGTCGCTGATGAAGTCGCCCACGCACCATCCGGGGAGTC
CTGTGGGGAGGGAACAGATCCCCCCTCCCACTTATCATTGCTGCTTAGTACACGGGCGCTGGCTGAGAGA
TGACTTTGGGAAGGGGGCGACAGGAGGCACTGGGTACCCAGAACGAGGATTGCGAGCGTTCTCTGACCAT
TTGCACGACCCCAGAGATTGCCACATCTTTCTTGTTCTCTGCTAAACGTTTCTCTTCGGGTAAGGTTAGA
GAAATGAGGGAAACCCCGGATTTCCTGCTTAAAGGTGGGGGGAGGGAATGCAGAAATAGAAAGAGGGAAA
TTCTTATAGAAATCCTCTATTTCTCTGGTTTCTTCTGTTTTTCAGTCTCTGGCAGCCCGTTGGTCAACTC
TAGAGGATCCCCGGGTACCGAGCTCGAATTCACTGGCCGTCGTTTTACAACGTCGTGACTGGGAAAACCC
TGGCGTTACCCAACTTAATCGCCTTGCAGCACATCCCCCTTTCGCCAGCTGGCGTAATAGCGAAGAGGCC
CGCACCGATCGCCCTTCCCAACAGTTGCGCAGCCTGAATGGCGAATGGCGCCTGATGCGGTATTTTCTCC
TTACGCATCTGTGCGGTATTTCACACCGCATATGGTGCACTCTCAGTACAATCTGCTCTGATGCCGCATA
GTTAAGCCAGCCCCGACACCCGCCAACACCCGCTGACGCGCCCTGACGGGCTTGTCTGCTCCCGGCATCC
GCTTACAGACAAGCTGTGACCGTCTCCGGGAGCTGCATGTGTCAGAGGTTTTCACCGTCATCACCGAAAC
GCGCGAGACGAAAGGGCCTCGTGATACGCCTATTTTTATAGGTTAATGTCATGATAATAATGGTTTCTTA
GACGTCAGGTGGCACTTTTCGGGGAAATGTGCGCGGAACCCCTATTTGTTTATTTTTCTAAATACATTCA
AATATGTATCCGCTCATGAGACAATAACCCTGATAAATGCTTCAATAATATTGAAAAAGGAAGAGTATGA
GTATTCAACATTTCCGTGTCGCCCTTATTCCCTTTTTTGCGGCATTTTGCCTTCCTGTTTTTGCTCACCC
AGAAACGCTGGTGAAAGTAAAAGATGCTGAAGATCAGTTGGGTGCACGAGTGGGTTACATCGAACTGGAT
CTCAACAGCGGTAAGATCCTTGAGAGTTTTCGCCCCGAAGAACGTTTTCCAATGATGAGCACTTTTAAAG
TTCTGCTATGTGGCGCGGTATTATCCCGTATTGACGCCGGGCAAGAGCAACTCGGTCGCCGCATACACTA
TTCTCAGAATGACTTGGTTGAGTACTCACCAGTCACAGAAAAGCATCTTACGGATGGCATGACAGTAAGA
GAATTATGCAGTGCTGCCATAACCATGAGTGATAACACTGCGGCCAACTTACTTCTGACAACGATCGGAG
GACCGAAGGAGCTAACCGCTTTTTTGCACAACATGGGGGATCATGTAACTCGCCTTGATCGTTGGGAACC
GGAGCTGAATGAAGCCATACCAAACGACGAGCGTGACACCACGATGCCTGTAGCAATGGCAACAACGTTG
CGCAAACTATTAACTGGCGAACTACTTACTCTAGCTTCCCGGCAACAATTAATAGACTGGATGGAGGCGG
ATAAAGTTGCAGGACCACTTCTGCGCTCGGCCCTTCCGGCTGGCTGGTTTATTGCTGATAAATCTGGAGC
CGGTGAGCGTGGGTCTCGCGGTATCATTGCAGCACTGGGGCCAGATGGTAAGCCCTCCCGTATCGTAGTT
ATCTACACGACGGGGAGTCAGGCAACTATGGATGAACGAAATAGACAGATCGCTGAGATAGGTGCCTCAC
TGATTAAGCATTGGTAACTGTCAGACCAAGTTTACTCATATATACTTTAGATTGATTTAAAACTTCATTT
TTAATTTAAAAGGATCTAGGTGAAGATCCTTTTTGATAATCTCATGACCAAAATCCCTTAACGTGAGTTT
TCGTTCCACTGAGCGTCAGAC
Features (pLannotate 1.2.2; 12 found; start..end, strand, type, name):
     27..615     +  rep_origin     ori: high-copy-number ColE1/pMB1/pBR322/pUC origin of replication
    798..890     +  CDS            lacI (fragment): lac repressor; lacI; The lac repressor binds to the lac operator to inhibit transcription in E. coli. This inhibition can be relieved by adding lactose or isopropyl-β-D-thiogalactopyranoside (IPTG).
    903..924     +  protein_bind   CAP binding site: CAP binding activates transcription in the presence of cAMP. E. coli catabolite activator protein
    939..969     +  promoter       lac promoter: promoter for the E. coli lac operon
    977..993     +  protein_bind   lac operator: The lac repressor binds to the lac operator to inhibit transcription in E. coli. This inhibition can be relieved by adding lactose or isopropyl-β-D-thiogalactopyranoside (IPTG). lac repressor encoded by lacI
   1802..1818    -  promoter       CMV promoter (fragment): human cytomegalovirus (CMV) immediate early promoter
   2582..2621    -  misc_feature   MCS (fragment): pUC18/19 multiple cloning site
   2618..2775    +  CDS            lacZα (fragment): LacZα fragment of β-galactosidase; lacZ fragment
   2781..2880    -  misc_feature   bom (fragment): basis of mobility region from pBR322
   2982..3017    -  CDS            rop (fragment): Rop protein, which maintains plasmids at low copy number; rop
   3112..3216    +  promoter       AmpR promoter: bla
   3217..4077    +  CDS            AmpR: β-lactamase; bla; confers resistance to ampicillin, carbenicillin, and related antibiotics
