[The description below was written by a language model from this plasmid's Addgene catalogue record and pLannotate feature annotations shown in this document.]
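Description:
pXT is a pUC-based bacterial cloning plasmid (about 4.2 kb in the sequenced record) that carries the regulatory region of the rat (R. norvegicus) Vgf gene, a nerve growth factor-inducible gene. It is propagated in E. coli at high copy number through the ColE1/pMB1-type pUC origin and selected with ampicillin via the β-lactamase gene driven by its own bla promoter. The remaining annotated backbone elements are typical pUC remnants: the CAP binding site, lac promoter and lac operator, a partial lacZα coding region and a fragment of the pUC18/19 polylinker, together with short vestiges of lacI, bom and rop that have no functional role here.

According to the catalogue entry, the insert comprises roughly 700 bp of VGF promoter sequence plus about 800 bp of 5' untranslated sequence, bounded by a HindIII site at the 5' end and a HincII site at the 3' end, both preserved. This HindIII–HincII fragment is stated to behave as an NGF-inducible promoter. The automated feature table does not annotate the Vgf sequence itself; it presumably occupies the otherwise unannotated stretch between the lac operator and the polylinker fragment. The 17-nt "CMV promoter fragment" called within that region is most likely a chance match rather than a real viral element. No reporter gene, mammalian selection marker or polyadenylation signal is recorded.

pXT therefore serves as a source plasmid rather than an expression construct. The promoter fragment can be excised and placed upstream of a reporter or gene of interest to study NGF-responsive transcription or to dissect Vgf regulatory elements.
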