Addgene plasmid #107574: pXT
Purpose: Contains the VGF promoter (about 700 bp) plus 800 bp of 5' untranslated sequence. The HindIII (5')-HincII(3') fragment acts as a NGF-inducible promoter
Depositing lab: Andrea Levi. Depositing organization: CNR, Istituto di Biologia Cellulare e Neurobiologia. Publication: Regulatory elements in the promoter region of vgf, a nerve growth factor-inducible gene. Possenti R, Di Rocco G, Nasi S, Levi A. Proc Natl Acad Sci U S A. 1992 May 1;89(9):3815-9. PubMed 1570299.
Backbone
  Vector backbone: pUC
  Vector type: Cloning vector
Growth in bacteria
  Bacterial resistance: Ampicillin, 100 μg/mL
  Growth temperature: 37°C
  Growth strain: DH5alpha
  Copy number: High Copy
Gene/Insert
  Gene/Insert name: VGF promoter
  Species: R. norvegicus (rat)
  Entrez Gene: Vgf
  Cloning method: Restriction Enzyme; 5′ cloning site HindIII (not destroyed); 3′ cloning site HincII (not destroyed)
Terms and licenses: Academic/Nonprofit Terms; Industry Terms: Not Available to Industry
How to cite: pXT was a gift from Andrea Levi (Addgene plasmid # 107574 ; http://n2t.net/addgene:107574 ; RRID:Addgene_107574)
